>Addgene plasmid #54786 | iRFP-C1 | addgene full sequence | sequence record 474473 | Addgene NGS Result
CGTTACATAACTTACGGTAAATGGCCCGCCTGGCTGACCGCCCAACGACCCCCGCCCATTGACGTCAATA
ATGACGTATGTTCCCATAGTAACGCCAATAGGGACTTTCCATTGACGTCAATGGGTGGAGTATTTACGGT
AAACTGCCCACTTGGCAGTACATCAAGTGTATCATATGCCAAGTACGCCCCCTATTGACGTCAATGACGG
TAAATGGCCCGCCTGGCATTATGCCCAGTACATGACCTTATGGGACTTTCCTACTTGGCAGTACATCTAC
GTATTAGTCATCGCTATTACCATGGTGATGCGGTTTTGGCAGTACATCAATGGGCGTGGATAGCGGTTTG
ACTCACGGGGATTTCCAAGTCTCCACCCCATTGACGTCAATGGGAGTTTGTTTTGGCACCAAAATCAACG
GGACTTTCCAAAATGTCGTAACAACTCCGCCCCATTGACGCAAATGGGCGGTAGGCGTGTACGGTGGGAG
GTCTATATAAGCAGAGCTGGTTTAGTGAACCGTCAGATCCGCTAGCGCTACCGGTCGCCACCATGGCGGA
AGGATCTGTCGCCAGGCAGCCTGACCTCTTGACCTGCGACGATGAGCCGATCCATATCCCCGGTGCCATC
CAACCGCATGGACTGCTGCTCGCCCTCGCCGCCGACATGACGATCGTTGCCGGCAGCGACAACCTTCCCG
AACTCACCGGACTGGCGATCGGCGCCCTGATCGGCCGCTCTGCGGCCGATGTCTTCGACTCGGAGACGCA
CAACCGTCTGACGATCGCCTTGGCCGAGCCTGGCGCGGCCGTCGGAGCACCGATCACTGTCGGCTTCACG
ATGCGAAAGGACGCAGGCTTCATCGGCTCCTGGCATCGCCATGATCAGCTCATCTTCCTGGAATTGGAGC
CTCCCCAGCGGGACGTCGCCGAGCCGCAGGCGTTCTTCCGCCGCACCAACAGCGCCATCCGCCGCCTGCA
GGCCGCCGAAACCTTGGAAAGCGCCTGCGCCGCCGCGGCGCAAGAGGTGCGGAAGATTACCGGCTTCGAT
CGGGTGATGATCTATCGCTTCGCCTCCGACTTCAGCGGCGAAGTGATCGCAGAGGATCGGTGCGCCGAGG
TCGAGTCAAAACTAGGCCTGCACTATCCTGCCTCAACCGTGCCGGCGCAGGCCCGTCGGCTCTATACCAT
CAACCCGGTACGGATCATTCCCGATATCAATTATCGGCCGGTGCCGGTCACCCCAGACCTCAATCCGGTC
ACCGGGCGGCCGATTGATCTTAGCTTCGCCATCCTGCGCAGCGTCTCGCCCGTCCATCTGGAATTCATGC
GCAACATAGGCATGCACGGCACGATGTCGATCTCGATTTTGCGCGGCGAGCGACTGTGGGGATTGATCGT
TTGCCATCACCGAACGCCGTACTACGTCGATCTCGATGGCCGCCAAGCCTGCGAGCTAGTCGCCCAGGTT
CTGGCCTGGCAGATCGGCGTGATGGAAGAGTCCGGACTCAGATCTCGAGCTCAAGCTTCGAATTCTGCAG
TCGACGGTACCGCGGGCCCGGGATCCACCGGATCTAGATAACTGATCATAATCAGCCATACCACATTTGT
AGAGGTTTTACTTGCTTTAAAAAACCTCCCACACCTCCCCCTGAACCTGAAACATAAAATGAATGCAATT
GTTGTTGTTAACTTGTTTATTGCAGCTTATAATGGTTACAAATAAAGCAATAGCATCACAAATTTCACAA
ATAAAGCATTTTTTTCACTGCATTCTAGTTGTGGTTTGTCCAAACTCATCAATGTATCTTAACGCGTAAA
TTGTAAGCGTTAATATTTTGTTAAAATTCGCGTTAAATTTTTGTTAAATCAGCTCATTTTTTAACCAATA
GGCCGAAATCGGCAAAATCCCTTATAAATCAAAAGAATAGACCGAGATAGGGT
[37 nt withheld, positions 1944-1980]
AAAGAACGTGGACTCCAACGTCAAAGG
[49 nt withheld, positions 2008-2056]
T
[91 nt withheld, positions 2058-2148]
G
[124 nt withheld, positions 2150-2273]
CAGGTGGCACTTTTCGGGGAAATGTGCGCGGAACCCCTATTTGTTTATTTTTCTAAATACATTCAAATAT
GTATCCGCTCATGAGACAATAACCCTGATAAATGCTTCAATAATATTGAAAAAGGAAGAGTCCTGAGGCG
GAAAGAACCAGCTGTGGAATGTGTGTCAGTTAGGGTGTGGAAAGTCCCCAGGCTCCCCAGCAGGCAGAAG
TATGCAAAGCATGCATCTCAATTAGTCAGCAACCAGGTGTGGAAAGTCCCCAGGCTCCCCAGCAGGCAGA
AGTATGCAAAGCATGCATCTCAATTAGTCAGCAACCATAGTCCCGCCCCTAACTCCGCCCATCCCGCCCC
TAACTCCGCCCAGTTCCGCCCATTCTCCGCCCCATGGCTGACTAATTTTTTTTATTTATGCAGAGGCCGA
GGCCGCCTCGGCCTCTGAGCTATTCCAGAAGTAGTGAGGAGGCTTTTTTGGAGGCCTAGGCTTTTGCAAA
GATCGATCAAGAGACAGGATGAGGATCGTTTCGCATGATTGAACAAGATGGATTGCACGCAGGTTCTCCG
GCCGCTTGGGTGGAGAGGCTATTCGGCTATGACTGGGCACAACAGACAATCGGCTGCTCTGATGCCGCCG
TGTTCCGGCTGTCAGCGCAGGGGCGCCCGGTTCTTTTTGTCAAGACCGACCTGTCCGGTGCCCTGAATGA
ACTGCAAGACGAGGCAGCGCGGCTATCGTGGCTGGCCACGACGGGCGTTCCTTGCGCAGCTGTGCTCGAC
GTTGTCACTGAAGCGGGAAGGGACTGGCTGCTATTGGGCGAAGTGCCGGGGCAGGATCTCCTGTCATCTC
ACCTTGCTCCTGCCGAGAAAGTATCCATCATGGCTGATGCAATGCGGCGGCTGCATACGCTTGATCCGGC
TACCTGCCCATTCGACCACCAAGCGAAACATCGCATCGAGCGAGCACGTACTCGGATGGAAGCCGGTCTT
GTCGATCAGGATGATCTGGACGAAGAGCATCAGGGGCTCGCGCCAGCCGAACTGTTCGCCAGGCTCAAGG
CGAGCATGCCCGACGGCGAGGATCTCGTCGTGACCCATGGCGATGCCTGCTTGCCGAATATCATGGTGGA
AAATGGCCGCTTTTCTGGATTCATCGACTGTGGCCGGCTGGGTGTGGCGGACCGCTATCAGGACATAGCG
TTGGCTACCCGTGATATTGCTGAAGAGCTTGGCGGCGAATGGGCTGACCGCTTCCTCGTGCTTTACGGTA
TCGCCGCTCCCGATTCGCAGCGCATCGCCTTCTATCGCCTTCTTGACGAGTTCTTCTGAGCGGGACTCTG
GGGTTCGAAATGACCGACCAAGCGACGCCCAACCTGCCATCACGAGATTTCGATTCCACCGCCGCCTTCT
ATGAAAGGTTGGGCTTCGGAATCGTTTTCCGGGACGCCGGCTGGATGATCCTCCAGCGCGGGGATCTCAT
GCTGGAGTTCTTCGCCCACCCTAGGGGGAGGCTAACTGAAACACGGAAGGAGACAATACCGGAAGGAACC
CGCGCTATGACGGCAATAAAAAGACAGAATAAAACGCACGGTGTTGGGTCGTTTGTTCATAAACGCGGGG
TTCGGTCCCAGGGCTGGCACTCTGTCGATACCCCACCGAGACCCCATTGGGGCCAATACGCCCGCGTTTC
TTCCTTTTCCCCACCCCACCCCCCAAGTTCGGGTGAAGGCCCAGGGCTCGCAGCCAACGTCGGGGCGGCA
GGCCCTGCCATAGCCTCAGGTTACTCATATATACTTTAGATTGATTTAAAACTTCATTTTTAATTTAAAA
GGATCTAGGTGAAGATCCTTTTTGATAATCTCATGACCAAAATCCCTTAACGTGAGTTTTCGTTCCACTG
AGCGTCAGACCCCGTAGAAAAGATCAAAGGATCTTCTTGAGATCCTTTTTTTCTGCGCGTAATCTGCTGC
TTGCAAACAAAAAAACCACCGCTACCAGCGGTGGTTTGTTTGCCGGATCAAGAGCTACCAACTCTTTTTC
CGAAGGTAACTGGCTTCAGCAGAGCGCAGATACCAAATACTGTTCTTCTAGTGTAGCCGTAGTTAGGCCA
CCACTTCAAGAACTCTGTAGCACCGCCTACATACCTCGCTCTGCTAATCCTGTTACCAGTGGCTGCTGCC
AGTGGCGATAAGTCGTGTCTTACCGGGTTGGACTCAAGACGATAGTTACCGGATAAGGCGCAGCGGTCGG
GCTGAACGGGGGGTTCGTGCACACAGCCCAGCTTGGAGCGAACGACCTACACCGAACTGAGATACCTACA
GCGTGAGCTATGAGAAAGCGCCACGCTTCCCGAAGGGAGAAAGGCGGACAGGTATCCGGTAAGCGGCAGG
GTCGGAACAGGAGAGCGCACGAGGGAGCTTCCAGGGGGAAACGCCTGGTATCTTTATAGTCCTGTCGGGT
TTCGCCACCTCTGACTTGAGCGTCGATTTTTGTGATGCTCGTCAGGGGGGCGGAGCCTATGGAAAAACGC
CAGCAACGCGGCCTTTTTACGGTTCCTGGCCTTTTGCTGGCCTTTTGCTCACATGTTCTTTCCTGCGTTA
TCCCCTGATTCTGTGGATAACCGTATTACCGCCATGCATTAGTTATTAATAGTAATCAATTACGGGGTCA
TTAGTTCATAGCCCATATATGGAGTTCCG
Features (pLannotate 1.2.2; 15 found; start..end, strand, type, name):
      1..304     +  enhancer       CMV enhancer: human cytomegalovirus immediate early enhancer
    305..508     +  promoter       CMV promoter: human cytomegalovirus (CMV) immediate early promoter
    553..1500    +  CDS            iRFP713: iRFP713 is a basic (constitutively fluorescent) near ir fluorescent protein published in 2011, derived from Rhodopseudomonas palustris. It has low acid sensitivity. It requires the cofactor biliverdin for fluorescence.
   1501..1566    +  misc_feature   MCS: multiple cloning site
   1583..1667    +  CDS            large T antigen (fragment): large T antigen from SV40 (simian virus 40)
   1690..1811    +  polyA_signal   SV40 poly(A) signal: SV40 polyadenylation signal
   1845..2273    -  rep_origin     f1 ori (sequence partly withheld): f1 bacteriophage origin of replication; arrow indicates direction of (+) strand synthesis
   2300..2404    +  promoter       AmpR promoter: bla
   2406..2763    +  promoter       SV40 promoter: SV40 enhancer and early promoter
   2798..3592    +  CDS            NeoR/KanR: aminoglycoside phosphotransferase from Tn5; aph(3')-II (or nptII); confers resistance to neomycin, kanamycin, and G418 (Geneticin®)
   3613..3765    +  CDS            ble (fragment): BLE_KLEPN - Experimental evidence at protein level: Swiss-Prot protein existence level 1. Binding protein with a strong affinity to the bleomycin family of antibiotics. Binds to CL990; an antimitotic-antibiotic compound. From Klebsiella pneumoniae.
   3824..3871    +  polyA_signal   HSV TK poly(A) signal: herpes simplex virus thymidine kinase polyadenylation signal (Cole and Stacy, 1985)
   3962..3978    -  polyA_signal   bGH poly(A) signal (fragment): bovine growth hormone polyadenylation signal
   4200..4788    +  rep_origin     ori: high-copy-number ColE1/pMB1/pBR322/pUC origin of replication
   4903..4962    +  enhancer       CMV enhancer (fragment): human cytomegalovirus immediate early enhancer
