[The description below was written by a language model from this plasmid's Addgene catalogue record and pLannotate feature annotations shown in this document.]
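Description:
iRFP-C1 is an empty mammalian expression backbone of the classic "C1" fluorescent-protein cloning vector design, intended for building fusions in which the near-infrared fluorescent protein iRFP sits at the N terminus of a protein of interest. No insert is present. Transcription is driven by the human cytomegalovirus immediate early enhancer and promoter, followed by the iRFP713 coding sequence, a multiple cloning site placed directly after the reporter, and an SV40 polyadenylation signal. A gene cloned in frame into the multiple cloning site is therefore expressed as an iRFP-tagged fusion, and the unmodified vector can serve as an iRFP-only control. iRFP713 is a constitutively fluorescent protein derived from a Rhodopseudomonas palustris protein that requires biliverdin as its cofactor; the record gives excitation at 690 nm and emission at 713 nm. The depositor notes that the codon usage of this iRFP differs from that in the original publication.

The plasmid is propagated in E. coli through a high-copy ColE1/pUC-type origin and also carries an f1 phage origin. A single NeoR/KanR (Tn5 aminoglycoside phosphotransferase) cassette does double duty. A bacterial bla-type promoter drives it for kanamycin selection in bacteria, and the SV40 enhancer/early promoter, with an HSV TK polyadenylation signal, drives it for G418 selection of stably transfected mammalian cells. The short large T antigen, ble and bGH poly(A) matches in the feature table are fragments rather than functional elements. The sequenced record is 4,962 nt, somewhat larger than the catalogued backbone size of 4,750 bp. The vector is typically used for localization and imaging studies that use near-infrared fluorescence.
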