Addgene plasmid #54786: iRFP-C1
Purpose: (Empty Backbone) Localization: C1 Cloning Vector, Excitation: 690, Emission: 713
Depositing lab: Michael Davidson & Vladislav Verkhusha. Depositing organization: Florida State University, Tallahassee. Publication: Bright and stable near-infrared fluorescent protein for in vivo imaging. Filonov GS, Piatkevich KD, Ting LM, Zhang J, Kim K, Verkhusha VV. Nat Biotechnol. 2011 Jul 17. doi: 10.1038/nbt.1918. PubMed 21765402.
Backbone
  Vector backbone: iRFP-C1
  Backbone size (bp): 4750
  Vector type: Mammalian Expression
  Selectable markers: Neomycin (select with G418)
  Tag / fusion protein: iRFP (N terminal on backbone)
Growth in bacteria
  Bacterial resistance: Kanamycin, 50 μg/mL
  Growth temperature: 37°C
  Growth strain: DH5alpha
  Copy number: High Copy
Gene/Insert
  Gene/Insert name: None
  Tag / fusion protein: iRFP (N terminal on backbone)
Terms and licenses: Academic/Nonprofit Terms; Industry Terms
Depositor comments: Excitation = 690; Emission = 713. Codon usage for iRFP is different than the original Nature Biotechnology paper (PMID 21765402).
How to cite: iRFP-C1 was a gift from Michael Davidson & Vladislav Verkhusha (Addgene plasmid # 54786 ; http://n2t.net/addgene:54786 ; RRID:Addgene_54786)
