>Addgene plasmid #54786 | iRFP-C1 | addgene partial sequence | sequence record 90704 | CMV-F 5'-CGCAAATGGGCGGTAGGCGTG-3'
ACCGTCAGATCCGCTAGCGCTACCGGTCGCCACCATGGCGGAAGGATCTGTCGCCAGGCAGCCTGACCTC
TTGACCTGCGACGATGAGCCGATCCATATCCCCGGTGCCATCCAACCGCATGGACTGCTGCTCGCCCTCG
CCGCCGACATGACGATCGTTGCCGGCAGCGACAACCTTCCCGAACTCACCGGACTGGCGATCGGCGCCCT
GATCGGCCGCTCTGCGGCCGATGTCTTCGACTCGGAGACGCACAACCGTCTGACGATCGCCTTGGCCGAG
CCTGGCGCGGCCGTCGGAGCACCGATCACTGTCGGCTTCACGATGCGAAAGGACGCAGGCTTCATCGGCT
CCTGGCATCGCCATGATCAGCTCATCTTCCTGGAATTGGAGCCTCCCCAGCGGGACGTCGCCGAGCCGCA
GGCGTTCTTCCGCCGCACCAACAGCGCCATCCGCCGCCTGCAGGCCGCCGAAACCTTGGAAAGCGCCTGC
GCCGCCGCGGCGCAAGAGGTGCGGAAGATTACCGGCTTCGATCGGGTGATGATCTATCGCTTCGCCTCCG
ACTTCAGCGGCGAAGTGATCGCAGAGGATCGGTGCGCCGAGGTCGAGTCAAAACTAGGCCTGCACTATCC
TGCCTCAACCGTGCCGGCGCAGGCCCGTCGGCTCTATACCATCAACCCGGTACGGATCATTCCCGATATC
AATTATCGGCCGGTGCCGGTCACCCCAGACCTCAATCCGGTCACCGGGCGGCCGATTGATCTTAGCTTCG
CCATCCTGCGCAGCGTCTCGC
