>Addgene plasmid #54786 | iRFP-C1 | analyzer sequence | sequence record 85187
GTCATCTAGTGACGTCAGATCCGCTAGCGCTACCGGTCGCCACCATGGCGGAAGGATCTGTCGCCAGGCA
GCCTGACCTCTTGACCTGCGACGATGAGCCGATCCATATCCCCGGTGCCATCCAACCGCATGGACTGCTG
CTCGCCCTCGCCGCCGACATGACGATCGTTGCCGGCAGCGACAACCTTCCCGAACTCACCGGACTGGCGA
TCGGCGCCCTGATCGGCCGCTCTGCGGCCGATGTCTTCGACTCGGAGACGCACAACCGTCTGACGATCGC
CTTGGCCGAGCCTGGCGCGGCCGTCGGAGCACCGATCACTGTCGGCTTCACGATGCGAAAGGACGCAGGC
TTCATCGGCTCCTGGCATCGCCATGATCAGCTCATCTTCCTGGAATTGGAGCCTCCCCAGCGGGACGTCG
CCGAGCCGCAGGCGTTCTTCCGCCGCACCAACAGCGCCATCCGCCGCCTGCAGGCCGCCGAAACCTTGGA
AAGCGCCTGCGCCGCCGCGGCGCAAGAGGTGCGGAAGATTACCGGCTTCGATCGGGTGATGATCTATCGC
TTCGCCTCCGACTTCAGCGGCGAAGTGATCGCAGAGGATCGGTGCGCCGAGGTCGAGTCAAAACTAGGCC
TGCACTATCCTGCCTCAACCGTGCCGGCGCAGGCCCGTCGGCTCTATACCATCAACCCGGTACGGATCAT
TCCCGATATCAATTATCGGCCGGTGCCGGTCACCCCAGACCTCAATCCGGTCACCGGGCGGCCGATTGAT
CTTAGCTTCGCCATCCTGCGCAGCGTCTCGCCCGTCCATCTGGAATTCATGCGCAACATAGGCATGCACG
GCACGATGTCGATCTCGATTTTGCGCGGCGAGCGACTGTGGGGATTGATCGTTTGCCATCACCGAACGCC
GTACTACGTCGATCTCGATGGCCGCCAAGCCTGCGAGCTAGTCGCCCAGGTTCTGGCCTGCAGATCGGCG
TGATGGAGAGTCCGGACTCAGATCTCGAGCTCAAGCTTCGATTCTGCAGTCGACGGTACCGCGGGCCCGG
GATCCACCGGATCTAGATACTGATCATATCAGCATACCACATTTGTAGAGGTTTACTGCTTTAAAAACCT
CCCACACCTCCCCCTGAACCTGAACATAATGATGCATGGTGGTTGTTACCTGGTTATGGAGCTTATATGT
TACAAATAAGCAATAGCATCCAAATTCCCAAATAAGCAGTTTTCCTGCACTCTATGTTGGGTGCACCTAT
GATCTTACCGATATGTGAGCGCTATTGTGTGTACATCGCCGTCGAATTTGGTGTGATGACGCACT
