>Addgene plasmid #54786 | iRFP-C1 | analyzer sequence | sequence record 85188
ATGCCCGCCTCGCATAGCCAGATACAGGCTATAGCTCATTGGCAATACTGGATATGTCACGTATCCAGTT
AGCGGTGGCACAGTCATCAAGGCAGTAGAGATGCGTTGCTCAGGGAATACCCAGTCTCCCACCATGACGT
CATGATTTGTTCGCACACATATACACACCGGAACTTCAAGTGCTTAACACTCCGGCCCCATTGACGCAAT
TGGGCGGTAGGCGTGTACGGTGGGAGGTCTATTTAAGCAAGGCCTGGTTTAGTGAACCGTCAGATCCGCT
AGCGCTACCGGTCGCCACCATGGCGGAAGAATCTTTCGCCAGGCAGCCTGACCTCTGACCTGCGACGATG
AGCCGATCCATATCCCCGGTGCCATCCAACCGCATGGACTGCTGCTCGCCCTCGCCGCCGACATGACGAT
CGTTGCCGGCAGCGACACCTTCCCGAACTCACCGGACTGGCGATCGGCGCCCTGATCGGCCGCTCTGCGG
CCGATGTCTTCGACTCGGAGACGCACAACCGTCTGACGATCGCCTTGGCCGAGCCTGGCGCGGCCGTCGG
AGCACCGATCACTGTCGGCTTCACGATGCGAAAGGACGCAGGCTTCATCGGCTCCTGGCATCGCCATGAT
CAGCTCATCTTCCTGGAATTGGAGCCTCCCCAGCGGGACGTCGCCGAGCCGCAGGCGTTCTTCCGCCGCA
CCAACAGCGCCATCCGCCGCCTGCAGGCCGCCGAAACCTTGGAAAGCGCCTGCGCCGCCGCGGCGCAAGA
GGTGCGGAAGATTACCGGCTTCGATCGGGTGATGATCTATCGCTTCGCCTCCGACTTCAGCGGCGAAGTG
ATCGCAGAGGATCGGTGCGCCGAGGTCGAGTCAAAACTAGGCCTGCACTATCCTGCCTCAACCGTGCCGG
CGCAGGCCCGTCGGCTCTATACCATCAACCCGGTACGGATCATTCCCGATATCAATTATCGGCCGGTGCC
GGTCACCCCAGACCTCAATCCGGTCACCGGGCGGCCGATTGATCTTAGCTTCGCCATCCTGCGCAGCGTC
TCGCCCGTCCATCTGGAATTCATGCGCAACATAGGCATGCACGGCACGATGTCGATCTCGATTTTGCGCG
GCGAGCGACTGTGGGGATTGATCGTTTGCCATCACCGAACGCCGTACTACGTCGATCTCGATGGCCGCCA
AGCCTGCGAGCTAGTCGCCCAGGTTCTGGCCTGGCAGATCGGCGTGATGGAAGAGTCCGGACTCAGATCT
CGAGCTCAAGCTTCGAATTCTGCAGTCGACGGTACCGCGGGCCCGGGATCCACCGGATCTAGATAACTGA
TCATAATCAGCCATACCACATTGTAGAGATTTGCC
